Addgene plasmid #71174: pSGE_717_S2-1_CGCG-to-DFD
Purpose: Luciferase reporter
Depositing lab: Alexander Stark. Depositing organization: Research Institute of Molecular Pathology (IMP). Publication: Transcriptional regulators form diverse groups with context-dependent regulatory functions. Stampfel G, Kazmar T, Frank O, Wienerroither S, Reiter F, Stark A. Nature. 2015 Nov 9. doi: 10.1038/nature15545. PubMed 26550828.
Backbone
  Vector backbone: unknown
  Vector type: Insect Expression, Luciferase
Growth in bacteria
  Bacterial resistance: Ampicillin, 100 μg/mL
  Growth temperature: 37°C
  Growth strain: DH5alpha
  Copy number: High Copy
Gene/Insert
  Gene/Insert name: 717_S2-1_CGCG-to-DFD
  Species: Synthetic
  Promoter: DSCP Drosophila synthetic core promoter
  Tag / fusion protein: luciferase (C terminal on backbone)
  Cloning method: Gateway Cloning
  Sequencing primers: 5′ RVprimer3; 3′ LucNRev
Terms and licenses: Academic/Nonprofit Terms; Industry Terms: Not Available to Industry
How to cite: pSGE_717_S2-1_CGCG-to-DFD was a gift from Alexander Stark (Addgene plasmid # 71174 ; http://n2t.net/addgene:71174 ; RRID:Addgene_71174)
