[The description below was written by a language model from this plasmid's Addgene catalogue record and pLannotate feature annotations shown in this document.]
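Description:
pSGE_717_S2-1_CGCG-to-DFD is a 5,466 bp firefly luciferase reporter plasmid for use in insect (Drosophila) cells. The record lists the backbone as unknown. It is propagated in E. coli as a high-copy plasmid through a ColE1/pUC-type origin and selected with ampicillin via the β-lactamase gene and its bla promoter. An f1 phage origin is also present. Short annotated fragments of lacZα, the tetracycline resistance gene and SV40 large T antigen appear to be non-functional remnants of vector construction.

The payload is a synthetic insert named 717_S2-1_CGCG-to-DFD, introduced by Gateway cloning and lying between attB1 and attB2 sites that span roughly 500 bp. It sits upstream of the Drosophila synthetic core promoter (DSCP), which the catalogue entry names but the feature table does not annotate; it presumably occupies the interval between attB2 and the start of the luc+ coding sequence. In this arrangement the inserted candidate regulatory sequence acts on the minimal core promoter, and luciferase activity reads out how strongly it drives transcription. A synthetic poly(A) signal and an RNA polymerase II pause site from the human α2 globin gene lie just upstream of attB1, where they block read-through transcription from the backbone and reduce background. An SV40 polyadenylation signal lies next to the end of the luciferase gene across the circular junction, although it is annotated on the opposite strand.

The insert name suggests a sequence variant in which a CGCG motif was changed to a DFD motif, but the record does not define this or describe the insert's composition. The stated purpose is simply a luciferase reporter, from a study of the context-dependent functions of transcriptional regulators.
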