Features (pLannotate 1.2.2; 13 found; start..end, strand, type, name):
     39..160     -  polyA_signal   SV40 poly(A) signal: SV40 polyadenylation signal
    183..251     -  CDS            large T antigen (fragment): large T antigen from SV40 (simian virus 40)
    267..399     +  CDS            TcR (fragment): tetracycline efflux protein; tet; confers resistance to tetracycline
    579..1167    -  rep_origin     ori: high-copy-number ColE1/pMB1/pBR322/pUC origin of replication
   1338..2198    -  CDS            AmpR: β-lactamase; bla; confers resistance to ampicillin, carbenicillin, and related antibiotics
   2199..2303    -  promoter       AmpR promoter: bla
   2330..2758    +  rep_origin     f1 ori (sequence partly withheld): f1 bacteriophage origin of replication; arrow indicates direction of (+) strand synthesis
   2790..2857    -  CDS            lacZα (fragment): LacZα fragment of β-galactosidase; lacZ fragment
   2916..2964    +  polyA_signal   poly(A) signal: synthetic polyadenylation signal
   2978..3069    +  misc_feature   pause site: RNA polymerase II transcriptional pause signal from the human α2 globin gene
   3083..3107    +  protein_bind   attB1: mutant version of attB; recombination site for the Gateway® BP reaction BP Clonase™
   3591..3615    -  protein_bind   attB2: mutant version of attB; recombination site for the Gateway® BP reaction BP Clonase™
   3812..5464    +  CDS            luciferase: firefly luciferase; luc+; enhanced luc+ version of the luciferase gene
>Addgene plasmid #71174 | pSGE_717_S2-1_CGCG-to-DFD | depositor full sequence | sequence record 146509 | pSGE_717_S2-1_CGCG-to-DFD sequence 5466 bps
CTAGAGTCGGGGCGGCCGGCCGCTTCGAGCAGACATGATAAGATACATTGATGAGTTTGGACAAACCACA
ACTAGAATGCAGTGAAAAAAATGCTTTATTTGTGAAATTTGTGATGCTATTGCTTTATTTGTAACCATTA
TAAGCTGCAATAAACAAGTTAACAACAACAATTGCATTCATTTTATGTTTCAGGTTCAGGGGGAGGTGTG
GGAGGTTTTTTAAAGCAAGTAAAACCTCTACAAATGTGGTAAAATCGATAAGGATCCGTCGACCGATGCC
CTTGAGAGCCTTCAACCCAGTCAGCTCCTTCCGGTGGGCGCGGGGCATGACTATCGTCGCCGCACTTATG
ACTGTCTTCTTTATCATGCAACTCGTAGGACAGGTGCCGGCAGCGCTCTTCCGCTTCCTCGCTCACTGAC
TCGCTGCGCTCGGTCGTTCGGCTGCGGCGAGCGGTATCAGCTCACTCAAAGGCGGTAATACGGTTATCCA
CAGAATCAGGGGATAACGCAGGAAAGAACATGTGAGCAAAAGGCCAGCAAAAGGCCAGGAACCGTAAAAA
GGCCGCGTTGCTGGCGTTTTTCCATAGGCTCCGCCCCCCTGACGAGCATCACAAAAATCGACGCTCAAGT
CAGAGGTGGCGAAACCCGACAGGACTATAAAGATACCAGGCGTTTCCCCCTGGAAGCTCCCTCGTGCGCT
CTCCTGTTCCGACCCTGCCGCTTACCGGATACCTGTCCGCCTTTCTCCCTTCGGGAAGCGTGGCGCTTTC
TCATAGCTCACGCTGTAGGTATCTCAGTTCGGTGTAGGTCGTTCGCTCCAAGCTGGGCTGTGTGCACGAA
CCCCCCGTTCAGCCCGACCGCTGCGCCTTATCCGGTAACTATCGTCTTGAGTCCAACCCGGTAAGACACG
ACTTATCGCCACTGGCAGCAGCCACTGGTAACAGGATTAGCAGAGCGAGGTATGTAGGCGGTGCTACAGA
GTTCTTGAAGTGGTGGCCTAACTACGGCTACACTAGAAGAACAGTATTTGGTATCTGCGCTCTGCTGAAG
CCAGTTACCTTCGGAAAAAGAGTTGGTAGCTCTTGATCCGGCAAACAAACCACCGCTGGTAGCGGTGGTT
TTTTTGTTTGCAAGCAGCAGATTACGCGCAGAAAAAAAGGATCTCAAGAAGATCCTTTGATCTTTTCTAC
GGGGTCTGACGCTCAGTGGAACGAAAACTCACGTTAAGGGATTTTGGTCATGAGATTATCAAAAAGGATC
TTCACCTAGATCCTTTTAAATTAAAAATGAAGTTTTAAATCAATCTAAAGTATATATGAGTAAACTTGGT
CTGACAGTTACCAATGCTTAATCAGTGAGGCACCTATCTCAGCGATCTGTCTATTTCGTTCATCCATAGT
TGCCTGACTCCCCGTCGTGTAGATAACTACGATACGGGAGGGCTTACCATCTGGCCCCAGTGCTGCAATG
ATACCGCGAGACCCACGCTCACCGGCTCCAGATTTATCAGCAATAAACCAGCCAGCCGGAAGGGCCGAGC
GCAGAAGTGGTCCTGCAACTTTATCCGCCTCCATCCAGTCTATTAATTGTTGCCGGGAAGCTAGAGTAAG
TAGTTCGCCAGTTAATAGTTTGCGCAACGTTGTTGCCATTGCTACAGGCATCGTGGTGTCACGCTCGTCG
TTTGGTATGGCTTCATTCAGCTCCGGTTCCCAACGATCAAGGCGAGTTACATGATCCCCCATGTTGTGCA
AAAAAGCGGTTAGCTCCTTCGGTCCTCCGATCGTTGTCAGAAGTAAGTTGGCCGCAGTGTTATCACTCAT
GGTTATGGCAGCACTGCATAATTCTCTTACTGTCATGCCATCCGTAAGATGCTTTTCTGTGACTGGTGAG
TACTCAACCAAGTCATTCTGAGAATAGTGTATGCGGCGACCGAGTTGCTCTTGCCCGGCGTCAATACGGG
ATAATACCGCGCCACATAGCAGAACTTTAAAAGTGCTCATCATTGGAAAACGTTCTTCGGGGCGAAAACT
CTCAAGGATCTTACCGCTGTTGAGATCCAGTTCGATGTAACCCACTCGTGCACCCAACTGATCTTCAGCA
TCTTTTACTTTCACCAGCGTTTCTGGGTGAGCAAAAACAGGAAGGCAAAATGCCGCAAAAAAGGGAATAA
GGGCGACACGGAAATGTTGAATACTCATACTCTTCCTTTTTCAATATTATTGAAGCATTTATCAGGGTTA
TTGTCTCATGAGCGGATACATATTTGAATGTATTTAGAAAAATAAACAAATAGGGGTTCCGCGCACATTT
CCCCGAAAAGTGCCACCTG
[124 nt withheld, positions 2330-2453]
C
[91 nt withheld, positions 2455-2545]
A
[49 nt withheld, positions 2547-2595]
CCTTTGACGTTGGAGTCCACGTTCTTT
[37 nt withheld, positions 2623-2659]
ACCCTATCTCGGTCTATTCTTTTGATTTATAAGGGATTTTGCCGATTTCGGCCTATTGGTTAAAAAATGA
GCTGATTTAACAAAAATTTAACGCGAATTTTAACAAAATATTAACGCTTACAATTTGCCATTCGCCATTC
AGGCTGCGCAACTGTTGGGAAGGGCGATCGGTGCGGGCCTCTTCGCTATTACGCCAGCCCAAGCTACCAT
GATAAGTAAGTAATATTAAGGTACGGGAGGTACTTGGAGCGGCCGCAATAAAATATCTTTATTTTCATTA
CATCTGTGTGTTGGTTTTTTGTGTGAATCGATAGTACTAACATACGCTCTCCATCAAAACAAAACGAAAC
AAAACAAACTAGCAAAATAGGCTGTCCCCAGTGCAAGTGCAGGTGCCAGAACATTTCTCTATCGATAGGT
ACCACAAGTTTGTACAAAAAAGCAGGCTCCGAATTCGCCCTTTGCACAATTTCTGTGAAGTGACAGCCAC
TGAGAAATAGTATCAAGTAGCTCTCGTCCGCTAATATCAATTTAGACGATATACATACGGCCAGATCTGG
CACGCAGTCTGCATTCCCAATGATGCGGGATGGATTTGGATTGTGGGGCGGAATCTCTAAGTGCGATAAG
ATGCGGAGAATTATCATTAAGTGGCTCCGTTTTGTTAAATATACTATGTGTGTATGTGCGTAGTACAGCG
ACTTGTACGGAGTACATAAACATATGCATATCTGCGGTTTAGTTGTCGACATTATCTTTTGTTCGTCGTT
TGAAAAATGTGTGTAGTTGTTGGGGTATCATTAAGATTGCCGGGCTACAGGGTGCTTTGAGTCTTTGTTT
TTGGATTTCGTTTTCGATGTTTAGCTACGAAAGCCAAGCGTTGTGCTATTTTCGAATTTTGTATTTTATA
ACCCGGGCAAGGGCGAATTCGACCCAGCTTTCTTGTACAAAGTGGTAGATCTGCGATCGAGCTCGCCCGG
GGATCGAGCGCAGCGGTATAAAAGGGCGCGGGGTGGCTGAGAGCATCAGTTGTGAATGAATGTTCGAGCC
GAGCAGACGTGCCGCTGCCTTCGTTAATATCCTTTGAATAAGCCAACTTTGAATCACAAGACGCATACCA
AACGGCATTCCGGTACTGTTGGTAAAGCCACCATGGAAGACGCCAAAAACATAAAGAAAGGCCCGGCGCC
ATTCTATCCGCTGGAAGATGGAACCGCTGGAGAGCAACTGCATAAGGCTATGAAGAGATACGCCCTGGTT
CCTGGAACAATTGCTTTTACAGATGCACATATCGAGGTGGACATCACTTACGCTGAGTACTTCGAAATGT
CCGTTCGGTTGGCAGAAGCTATGAAACGATATGGGCTGAATACAAATCACAGAATCGTCGTATGCAGTGA
AAACTCTCTTCAATTCTTTATGCCGGTGTTGGGCGCGTTATTTATCGGAGTTGCAGTTGCGCCCGCGAAC
GACATTTATAATGAACGTGAATTGCTCAACAGTATGGGCATTTCGCAGCCTACCGTGGTGTTCGTTTCCA
AAAAGGGGTTGCAAAAAATTTTGAACGTGCAAAAAAAGCTCCCAATCATCCAAAAAATTATTATCATGGA
TTCTAAAACGGATTACCAGGGATTTCAGTCGATGTACACGTTCGTCACATCTCATCTACCTCCCGGTTTT
AATGAATACGATTTTGTGCCAGAGTCCTTCGATAGGGACAAGACAATTGCACTGATCATGAACTCCTCTG
GATCTACTGGTCTGCCTAAAGGTGTCGCTCTGCCTCATAGAACTGCCTGCGTGAGATTCTCGCATGCCAG
AGATCCTATTTTTGGCAATCAAATCATTCCGGATACTGCGATTTTAAGTGTTGTTCCATTCCATCACGGT
TTTGGAATGTTTACTACACTCGGATATTTGATATGTGGATTTCGAGTCGTCTTAATGTATAGATTTGAAG
AAGAGCTGTTTCTGAGGAGCCTTCAGGATTACAAGATTCAAAGTGCGCTGCTGGTGCCAACCCTATTCTC
CTTCTTCGCCAAAAGCACTCTGATTGACAAATACGATTTATCTAATTTACACGAAATTGCTTCTGGTGGC
GCTCCCCTCTCTAAGGAAGTCGGGGAAGCGGTTGCCAAGAGGTTCCATCTGCCAGGTATCAGGCAAGGAT
ATGGGCTCACTGAGACTACATCAGCTATTCTGATTACACCCGAGGGGGATGATAAACCGGGCGCGGTCGG
TAAAGTTGTTCCATTTTTTGAAGCGAAGGTTGTGGATCTGGATACCGGGAAAACGCTGGGCGTTAATCAA
AGAGGCGAACTGTGTGTGAGAGGTCCTATGATTATGTCCGGTTATGTAAACAATCCGGAAGCGACCAACG
CCTTGATTGACAAGGATGGATGGCTACATTCTGGAGACATAGCTTACTGGGACGAAGACGAACACTTCTT
CATCGTTGACCGCCTGAAGTCTCTGATTAAGTACAAAGGCTATCAGGTGGCTCCCGCTGAATTGGAATCC
ATCTTGCTCCAACACCCCAACATCTTCGACGCAGGTGTCGCAGGTCTTCCCGACGATGACGCCGGTGAAC
TTCCCGCCGCCGTTGTTGTTTTGGAGCACGGAAAGACGATGACGGAAAAAGAGATCGTGGATTACGTCGC
CAGTCAAGTAACAACCGCGAAAAAGTTGCGCGGAGGAGTTGTGTTTGTGGACGAAGTACCGAAAGGTCTT
ACCGGAAAACTCGACGCAAGAAAAATCAGAGAGATCCTCATAAAGGCCAAGAAGGGCGGAAAGATCGCCG
TGTAATT
