>Addgene plasmid #71174 | pSGE_717_S2-1_CGCG-to-DFD | addgene partial sequence | sequence record 129369 | RVprimer3 5'-CTAGCAAAATAGGCTGTCCC-3'
CAGAACATTTCTCTATCGATAGGTACCACAAGTTTGTACAAAAAAGCAGGCTCCGAATTCGCCCTTTGCA
CAATTTCTGTGAAGTGACAGCCACTGAGAAATAGTATCAAGTAGCTCTCGTCCGCTAATATCAATTTAGA
CGATATACATACGGCCAGATCTGGCACGCAGTCTGCATTCCCAATGATGCGGGATGGATTTGGATTGTGG
GGCGGAATCTCTAAGTGCGATAAGATGCGGAGAATTATCATTAAGTGGCTCCGTTTTGTTAAATATACTA
TGTGTGTATGTGCGTAGTACAGCGACTTGTACGGAGTACATAAACATATGCATATCTGCGGTTTAGTTGT
CGACATTATCTTTTGTTCGTCGTTTGAAAAATGTGTGTAGTTGTTGGGGTATCATTAAGATTGCCGGGCT
ACAGGGTGCTTTGAGTCTTTGTTTTTGGATTTCGTTTTCGATGTTTAGCTACGAAAGCCAAGCGTTGTGC
TATTTTCGAATTTTGTATTTTATAACCCGGGCAAGGGCGAATTCGACCCAGCTTTCTTGTACAAAGTGGT
AGATCTGCGATCGAGCTCGCCCGGGGATCGAGCGCAGCGGTATAAAAGGGCGCGGGGTGGCTGAGAGCAT
CAGTTGTGAATGAATGTTCGAGCCGAGCAGACGTGCCGCTGCCTTCGTTAATATCCTTTGAATAAGCCAA
CTTTGAATCACAAGACGCATACCAAACGGCATTCCGGTACTGTTGGTAAAGCCACCATGGAAGACGCCAA
AAACATAAAGAAAGGCCCGGCGCCATTCTATCCGCTGGAAGATGGAACCGCTGGAGAGCAACTGCATAAG
GCTATGAAGAGATACGCCCTGGTTCCTGGAACAATTGCTTTTACAGATGCACATATCGAGGTGGACATCA
CTTACGCTGAGTACTTCGAAATGTCCGTTCGGTTGGCAGAAGCTATGAAACGATATGGGCTGAATACAAA
TCACAGAATCGTCGTATGCAGTGAAAACTCTCTTCAATTCTTTATGCCGGTGTTGGGCGCGTTATTTATC
GGAGTTGCAGTTGCGCCCGCGAACGACATTTATAATGAACGTGAATTGCTCAACAGTATGGGCATTTCGC
AGCCTAC
