>Addgene plasmid #71174 | pSGE_717_S2-1_CGCG-to-DFD | addgene partial sequence | sequence record 129370 | LucNRev 5'-CCTTATGCAGTTGCTCTCC-3'
GAATGGCGCCGGGCCTTTCTTTATGTTTTTGGCGTCTTCCATGGTGGCTTTACCAACAGTACCGGAATGC
CGTTTGGTATGCGTCTTGTGATTCAAAGTTGGCTTATTCAAAGGATATTAACGAAGGCAGCGGCACGTCT
GCTCGGCTCGAACATTCATTCACAACTGATGCTCTCAGCCACCCCGCGCCCTTTTATACCGCTGCGCTCG
ATCCCCGGGCGAGCTCGATCGCAGATCTACCACTTTGTACAAGAAAGCTGGGTCGAATTCGCCCTTGCCC
GGGTTATAAAATACAAAATTCGAAAATAGCACAACGCTTGGCTTTCGTAGCTAAACATCGAAAACGAAAT
CCAAAAACAAAGACTCAAAGCACCCTGTAGCCCGGCAATCTTAATGATACCCCAACAACTACACACATTT
TTCAAACGACGAACAAAAGATAATGTCGACAACTAAACCGCAGATATGCATATGTTTATGTACTCCGTAC
AAGTCGCTGTACTACGCACATACACACATAGTATATTTAACAAAACGGAGCCACTTAATGATAATTCTCC
GCATCTTATCGCACTTAGAGATTCCGCCCCACAATCCAAATCCATCCCGCATCATTGGGAATGCAGACTG
CGTGCCAGATCTGGCCGTATGTATATCGTCTAAATTGATATTAGCGGACGAGAGCTACTTGATACTATTT
CTCAGTGGCTGTCACTTCACAGAAATTGTGCAAAGGGCGAATTCGGAGCCTGCTTTTTTGTACAAACTTG
TGGTACCTATCGATAGAGAAATGTTCTGGCACCTGCACTTGCACTGGGGACAGCCTATTTTGCTAGTTTG
TTTTGTTTCGTTTTGTTTTGATGGAGAGCGTATGTTAGTACTATCGATTCACACAAAAAACCAACACACA
GATGTAATGAAAATAAAGATATTTTATTGCGGCCGCTCCAAGTACCTCCCGTACCTTAATATTACTTACT
TATCATGGTAGCTTGGGCTGGCGTAATAGCGAAGAGGCCCGCACCGATCGCCCTTCCCAACAGTTGCGCA
GCCTGAATGGCGAATGGCAAATTGTAAGCGTTAATATTTTGTTAAAATTCGCGTTAAATTTTTGTTAAAT
CAGCTCATTTTTTAACCAATAGGCCGAAATCGGCAAAATCCCTT
